Addgene plasmid #18361: T4 Lysozyme I58T WT*
Depositing lab: Brian Matthews. Depositing organization: University of Oregon.
Backbone
  Vector backbone: pHS1403
  Backbone size w/o insert (bp): 5000
  Vector type: Bacterial Expression
Growth in bacteria
  Bacterial resistance: Ampicillin, 100 μg/mL
  Growth temperature: 37°C
  Growth strain: DH5alpha
  Copy number: High Copy
Gene/Insert
  Gene/Insert name: T4 Lysozyme (alt name: 37TLA)
  Species: Bacteriophage T4
  Insert size (bp): 600
  Mutation: I58T WT*
  GenBank ID: NP_049736
  Entrez Gene: e (a.k.a. T4p123)
  Cloning method: Restriction Enzyme; 5′ cloning site BamHI (not destroyed); 3′ cloning site HindIII (not destroyed)
  Sequencing primers: 5′ na; 3′ GGCGTATCACGAGGCCC
Terms and licenses: Academic/Nonprofit Terms; Industry Terms: Not Available to Industry
Depositor comments: The BamHI site is 27 bp from the ATG and the HindIII site is 115 bp from the stop.
How to cite: T4 Lysozyme I58T WT* was a gift from Brian Matthews (Addgene plasmid # 18361 ; http://n2t.net/addgene:18361 ; RRID:Addgene_18361)
