[The description below was written by a language model from this plasmid's Addgene catalogue record.]
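Description:
T4 Lysozyme I58T WT* is a bacterial expression plasmid built on the pHS1403 backbone (about 5 kb without insert) that carries a mutant form of the bacteriophage T4 lysozyme gene (gene e). It is maintained in E. coli as a high-copy plasmid under ampicillin selection. No feature table accompanies the entry, so the origin of replication, the promoter driving lysozyme expression and any other regulatory elements of the backbone are not stated.

The insert is roughly 600 bp and was cloned as a BamHI–HindIII fragment, with both sites preserved. According to the depositor's notes, the BamHI site lies 27 bp from the start codon and the HindIII site 115 bp from the stop codon, so the fragment includes short flanking untranslated regions around the coding sequence and can be excised or transferred with the same two enzymes. No fusion tags or reporters are listed. The encoded protein carries the substitution I58T, replacing isoleucine at position 58 with threonine, in the "WT*" background. In the T4 lysozyme literature, that designation generally refers to the cysteine-free pseudo-wild-type protein used as a reference background for engineered mutants, although the entry itself does not spell out the WT* changes.

The intended use is not explicitly recorded. A single point mutant in a bacterial expression vector is consistent with producing recombinant protein in E. coli to study how a defined amino-acid substitution affects the structure, stability or folding of T4 lysozyme, a widely used model protein for such work.
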