>Addgene plasmid #18361 | T4 Lysozyme I58T WT* | addgene partial sequence | sequence record 24147 | 3primeUP
ANGAAAAGCCCGCTCATTAGGCGGGCTCAGATCTGCTCATGTTTGACAGCTTATCATCGATAAGCTTCGG
CAATAAATTCTTGATATGTTTTCATATGTTTCCTTTAAATATTTTAATTAGTAATTGTCTATTCAAGTAA
TTGTGAATATACTATCACAATTCCAAGAGAAAGTAAACAGCTTTATAGATTTTTATACGCGTCCCAAGTG
CCAGTTCTAAACGTTGTAATGACTCGTTTTGCGCGATTAGGTGTTTGATTATACCATCTACTTTTAGCTA
AGTTAACTGCTGCTTCATCCCAGCGTTTTTGTTGAAGCATACGTAAAGAGTTAGTAAATCCTGCCACACC
GGTTTCTCCCATTTGGAAAACCATATTAATCAATGCAGCGCGACGAACCGCATCAAGAGAATCATAAACC
GGTTTTAATTTAGCATTTCTCAGAATTCCGCGAACAGCAGCATCAACATCCTGATTAAAGAGTTTTTCAG
CCTCATCTTTTGTAGTTACACCATTAGTATTACGCCCAATAGCTTTATCTAATTCAGATTTAGCAGCATT
AAGTGATGGACTTTTTGTAAGCAAATGACCGATGCCAATAGTGTAATAGCCTTCTGTGTCTTTATAGATT
TTAAGTCTAAGACCTTCATCTATACGTAACATTTCAAATATATTCATAATACCTCCTAAGCATCGATGGA
TCCTGTTTCCTGTGTGAAATTGTTATCCGCTCACAATTCCACACATTATACGAGCCGATGATTAATTGTC
AACAGGGGGATGGGGAGTAAGCTGATCCTGTTTCCTGTGTGAAATTGTTATCCGCTCACAATTCCACACA
TTATACGAGCCGATGATTAATTGTCAACAGGGGGATGGGGGAGTAAGCTCATCGATGGATCGATCCGGTT
TNCCGGNGGGAAATGGNTANCCCGCNCNNANTNCCCNCNTTANNCNAGCCNGGAANCNNNANGNGNAAAG
CCNGGGGGGNCCNAANGNNNGNNCNNANNNNNNNNNNNNGNNNNGNNNNNNNNGNCCNNNTNCNNNNNNG
GNAANCNNGNNNNGNCNNGGNNNCCNNNNNANGGGGNNNAACCNNNNNNGGNNNGGNNNGNNNNNNN
